>Addgene plasmid #201321 | pSW002 | addgene full sequence | sequence record 410564 | Addgene NGS Result
TCTGTGAAGACAATGCCGAATTCGGATCCGGAGGAGAGGCCAGACTTGGTGTCGTGTGCCCAGTAGGCCC
AGTAGCGAGGCCGCCTCCAGGCCCAGCCGCGCTACATGAATAGTCCCACTACGATGGCGTGTTCCTTTCG
TCCAAACGAAGCACCTGGATTGATTTTAAAAAAGAAGAAGTAAAAACCGAAGCAGCTGGATACAGTCAGA
GCCTCAGAGGGAACGGCGTGCATATACGCACGCCTGGTGTAGAGCCAATTTCCAGCAACCTACCCTAGCA
TGCATGTCGCTACGAAATTATCAAAGGGAAAAAGTGTTTCAAACGGAACGAGATTGACGGTGGTGGGTGC
TGACATGACGTTTCAACTCTGAGGCCCTCGCCCAGACGCGTCCGAGGACTTGCCGAGAACTCATGATCAG
CGTCAATTAGCTTGGCACGCGTCCAAGGAAAGTTCAAATTTCAAAGATGCGCAACGTCGTCTATACTCGG
CCGATACACAACACGATGGATATTGTACAATAGCAGTAATTGAACAAGTCAGCTGCCATTTCTATGGGCA
CCTCCCTTAATTAAGTACTCCCCGTCGTCGCCGACCGACCTTCCATTCAGGTTCCACCCAACGACAGACA
ATCAAGATGAGAAGCACGATCGAACTGCTACGTTGACAACATACACACGATTACGTTGGAGTGAAGAACA
GAGCAACCGCGTAAGCCCGTTGACATTTTCTCCGGACAAGACTTTTAAGTACTGGTCGACCGGCATTCCC
TGGCTTACAGACAATTGATCAAGAGGGGAGGCTCTCGATCGAGCAGCAGCAGCAGCAGCAAAGAATGGAG
AGAGAGAAGAACGTGGTGTACGGCCCCGAGCCCAAGCACCCTCTGGGCAACTTCACCGCCGGCGAGATGC
TGTACAACGCTCTGCACAAGCACTCCCACATCCCCCAGGCCATCCTGGACGTGATGGGCAACGAGTCCCT
TTCCTACCAGGAGTTCTTCGACACTACTGTGAAGCTGGGCCAGAGCCTCCAGAACTGTGGCTACAAGATG
AACGATGTCGTGTCGATCTGTGCAGAGAACAACAAGAGATTCTTCATCCCCATCATCTCCGCCTGGTACA
TCGGCATGGTGGTGGCCCCTGTGAACGAGGACTATATCCCAGACGAGCTGTGTAAAGTGACCGGCATCTC
CAAGCCGATCCTGGTCTTTACCACTAGGAAGATCCTGCCTAAGGTTTTGGAGGTTAAAGACAGAACCAAC
TACATAAAGAGGATCATCATACTGGACTCTGAAGAGAACCTGCTGGGCTGCGAGAGCCTGCACAACTTCA
TGTCCAGGTACTCCGACAACAACCTCCAAACATTCAAGCCTCTGCACTACGACCCTGTGGACCAGGTAGC
CGCCATCCTGTGCTCCTCCGGCACAACCGGCCTGCCTAAAGGCGTGATGCAGACCCACAGGAACATCTGT
GTGAGACTCACACACGCATCTGACCCCAGAGTGGGTACACAACTCATCCCCGGCGTATCCGTGCTGGCCT
ACCTGCCATTCTTCCACGCCTTCGGCTTCAGTATCAACCTGGGCTATTTCATGGTGGGCCTGAGAGTGGT
GATGCTCCGAAGGTTTAACCAGGAGGTGTTCCTGAAGGCCATCCAGGACTACGAGGTGAGGAGCGTGATC
AACGTTCCCTCCACAATCCTGTTCCTGTCCAAGAGCCCTCTGGTGGACAAGTACGACCTATCCACCCTGG
CGGAGCTGTGCTGTGGAGCCGCTCCTCTGGCGAAGGAGGTGGCCGAGATCGCCGTGAAGAGGCTGAACCT
GCCAGGGATACGGTGTGGCTACGGTCTAACAGAGTCTACCTCCGCCAACATCCATACTCTGCACAACGAG
TTCAAGTCCGGCTCCCTGGGCAAGGTGACACCTTACATGGCCGCCAAGATCATCGACAGGAACACCGGCG
AGGCCCTGGGTCCAAACCAGGTGGGCGAGCTGTGCATCTGGGGACCTATGGTAACAAAAGGCTATGTGAA
CAACCCACAGGCTACTAAGGAGGCCATCGACGACGACGGCTGGCTGCACTCTGGCGACTTCGGCTACTAC
GACGAGGACGAGTATTTCTACATCGTGGACCGGTACAAGGAGCTGATCAAATACAAGGGCTATCAGGTCG
CCCCTGTGGAGCTGGAGGAGATCCTCCTTCAGCACCCAGGCATCAGGGACGTGGCCGTCGTGGGTATCCC
TGACATCGAGGCCGGCGAGCTGCCAGCCGGCTTCGTGGTGAAGCAGCCCGGCGCCCAACTCACCGCTAAG
GAGGTGTACGACTTCCTGGCCCAGAGGGTGTCTCACTCCAAGTACCTGAGGGGCGGCGTAAGGTTCGTGG
ACTCTATCCCCAGGAACGTGACAGGCAAGATTAGTCGAAAAGAGCTGAGGGAGGCCCTGATGGAGAAGGC
TTCTAAGCTGTAAGCTTGTCAAGCAGATCGTTCAAACATTTGGCAATAAAGTTTCTTAAGATTGAATCCT
GTTGCCGGTCTTGCGATGATTATCATATAATTTCTGTTGAATTACGTTAAGCATGTAATAATTAACATGT
AATGCATGACGTTATTTATGAGATGGGTTTTTATGATTAGAGTCCCGCAATTATACATTTAATACGCGAT
AGAAAACAAAATATAGCGCGCAAACTAGGATAAATTATCGCGCGCGGTGTCATCTATGTTACTAGATCGA
CGCTGCAATTGTCTTCTGCACGAAGTGGTTTAAACTATCAGTGTTTGACAGGATATATTGGCGGGTAAAC
CTAAGAGAAAAGAGCGTTTATTAGAATAATCGGATATTTAAAAGGGCGTGAAAAGGTTTATCCGTTCGTC
CATTTGTATGTGCATGCCAACCACAGGGTTCCCCAGATCAGGCGCTGGCTGCTGAACCCCCAGCCGGAAC
TGACCCCACAAGGCCCTAGCGTTTGCAATGCACCAGGTCATCATTGACCCAGGCGTGTTCCACCAGGCCG
CTGCCTCGCAACTCTTCGCAGGCTTCGCCGACCTGCTCGCGCCACTTCTTCACGCGGGTGGAATCCGATC
CGCACATGAGGCGGAAGGTTTCCAGCTTGAGCGGGTACGGCTCCCGGTGCGAGCTGAAATAGTCGAACAT
CCGTCGGGCCGTCGGCGACAGCTTGCGGTACTTCTCCCATATGAATTTCGTGTAGTGGTCGCCAGCAAAC
AGCACGACGATTTCCTCGTCGATCAGGACCTGGCAACGGGACGTTTTCTTGCCACGGTCCAGGACGCGGA
AGCGGTGCAGCAGCGACACCGATTCCAGGTGCCCAACGCGGTCGGACGTGAAGCCCATCGCCGTCGCCTG
TAGGCGCGACAGGCATTCCTCGGCCTTCGTGTAATACCGGCCATTGATCGACCAGCCCAGGTCCTGGCAA
AGCTCGTAGAACGTGAAGGTGATCGGCTCGCCGATAGGGGTGCGCTTCGCGTACTCCAACACCTGCTGCC
ACACCAGTTCGTCATCGTCGGCCCGCAGCTCGACGCCGGTGTAGGTGATCTTCACGTCCTTGTTGACGTG
GAAAATGACCTTGTTTTGCAGCGCCTCGCGCGGGATTTTCTTGTTGCGCGTGGTGAACAGGGCAGAGCGG
GCCGTGTCGTTTGGCATCGCTCGCATCGTGTCCGGCCACGGCGCAATATCGAACAAGGAAAGCTGCATTT
CCTTGATCTGCTGCTTCGTGTGTTTCAGCAACGCGGCCTGCTTGGCCTCGCTGACCTGTTTTGCCAGGTC
CTCGCCGGCGGTTTTTCGCTTCTTGGTCGTCATAGTTCCTCGCGTGTCGATGGTCATCGACTTCGCCAAA
CCTGCCGCCTCCTGTTCAAGACGACGCGAACGCTCCACGGCGGCCGATGGCGCGGGCAGGGCAGGGGGAG
CCAGTTGCACGCTGTCGCGCTCGATCTTGGCCGTAGCTTGCTGGACCATCGAGCCGACGGACTGGAAGGT
TTCGCGGGGCGCACGCATGACGGTGCGGCTTGCGATGGTTTCGGCATCCTCGGCGGAAAACCCCGCGTCG
ATCAGTTCTTGCCTGTATGCCTTCCGGTCAAACGTCCGATTCATTCACCCTCCTTGCGGGATTGCCCCGA
CTCACGCCGGGGCAATGTGCCCTTATTCCTGATTTGACCCGCCTGGTGCCTTGGTGTCCAGATAATCCAC
CTTATCGGCAATGAAGTCGGTCCCGTAGACCGTCTGGCCGTCCTTCTCGTACTTGGTATTCCGAATCTTG
CCCTGCACGAATACCAGCGACCCCTTGCCCAAATACTTGCCGTGGGCCTCGGCCTGAGAGCCAAAACACT
TGATGCGGAAGAAGTCGGTGCGCTCCTGCTTGTCGCCGGCATCGTTGCGCCACATCTAGGATCTGCCAGG
AACCGTAAAAAGGCCGCGTTGCTGGCGTTTTTCCATAGGCTCCGCCCCCCTGACGAGCATCACAAAAATC
GACGCTCAAGTCAGAGGTGGCGAAACCCGACAGGACTATAAAGATACCAGGCGTTTCCCCCTGGAAGCTC
CCTCGTGCGCTCTCCTGTTCCGACCCTGCCGCTTACCGGATACCTGTCCGCCTTTCTCCCTTCGGGAAGC
GTGGCGCTTTCTCATAGCTCACGCTGTAGGTATCTCAGTTCGGTGTAGGTCGTTCGCTCCAAGCTGGGCT
GTGTGCACGAACCCCCCGTTCAGCCCGACCGCTGCGCCTTATCCGGTAACTATCGTCTTGAGTCCAACCC
GGTAAGACACGACTTATCGCCACTGGCAGCAGCCACTGGTAACAGGATTAGCAGAGCGAGGTATGTAGGC
GGTGCTACAGAGTTCTTGAAGTGGTGGCCTAACTACGGCTACACTAGAAGAACAGTATTTGGTATCTGCG
CTCTGCTGAAGCCAGTTACCTTCGGAAAAAGAGTTGGTAGCTCTTGATCCGGCAAACAAACCACCGCTGG
TAGCGGTGGTTTTTTTGTTTGCAAGCAGCAGATTACGCGCAGAAAAAAAGGATCTCAAGAAGATCCTTTG
ATCTTTTCTACGGGGTCTGACGCTCAGTGGAACGAAAACTCACGTTAAGGGATTTTGGTCATGAGATTAT
CAAAAAGGATCTTCACCTAGATCCTTTTAAATTAAAAATGAAGTTTTAAATCAATCTAAAGTATATATGA
GTAAACTTGGTCTGACAGTTACCAATGCTTAATCAGTGAGGCACCTATCTCAGCGATCTGTCTATTTCGT
TCATCCATAGTTGCCTGACTCCCCGTCGTGTAGATAACTACGATACGGGAGGGCTTACCATCTGGCCCCA
GTGCTGCAATGATACCGCGAGAACCACGCTCACCGGCTCCAGATTTATCAGCAATAAACCAGCCAGCCGG
AAGGGCCGAGCGCAGAAGTGGTCCTGCAACTTTATCCGCCTCCATCCAGTCTATTAATTGTTGCCGGGAA
GCTAGAGTAAGTAGTTCGCCAGTTAATAGTTTGCGCAACGTTGTTGCCATTGCTACAGGCATCGTGGTGT
CACGCTCGTCGTTTGGTATGGCTTCATTCAGCTCCGGTTCCCAACGATCAAGGCGAGTTACATGATCCCC
CATGTTGTGCAAAAAAGCGGTTAGCTCCTTCGGTCCTCCGATCGTTGTCAGAAGTAAGTTGGCCGCAGTG
TTATCACTCATGGTTATGGCAGCACTGCATAATTCTCTTACTGTCATGCCATCCGTAAGATGCTTTTCTG
TGACTGGTGAGTACTCAACCAAGTCATTCTGAGAATAGTGTATGCGGCGACCGAGTTGCTCTTGCCCGGC
GTCAATACGGGATAATACCGCGCCACATAGCAGAACTTTAAAAGTGCTCATCATTGGAAAACGTTCTTCG
GGGCGAAAACTCTCAAGGATCTTACCGCTGTTGAGATCCAGTTCGATGTAACCCACTCGTGCACCCAACT
GATCTTCAGCATCTTTTACTTTCACCAGCGTTTCTGGGTGAGCAAAAACAGGAAGGCAAAATGCCGCAAA
AAAGGGAATAAGGGCGACACGGAAATGTTGAATACTCATACTCTTCCTTTTTCAATATTATTGAAGCATT
TATCAAGGTTATTGTCTCATGAGCGGATACATATTTGAATGTATTTAGAAAAATAAACAAATAGGGGTTC
CGCGCACGAATTGGCCAGCGCTGCCATTTTTGGGGTGAGGCCGTTCGCGGCCGAGGGGCGCAGCCCCTGG
GGGGATGGGAGGCCCGCGTTAGCGGGCCGGGAGGGTTCGAGAAGGGGGGGCACCCCCCTTCGGCGTGCGC
GGTCACGCGCACAGGGCGCAGCCCTGGTTAAAAACAAGGTTTATAAATATTGGTTTAAAAGCAGGTTAAA
AGACAGGTTAGCGGTGGCCGAAAAACGGGCGGAAACCCTTGCAAATGCTGGATTTTCTGCCTGTGGACAG
CCCCTCAAATGTCAATAGGTGCGCCCCTCATCTGTCAGCACTCTGCCCCTCAAGTGTCAAGGATCGCGCC
CCTCATCTGTCAGTAGTCGCGCCCCTCAAGTGTCAATACCGCAGGGCACTTATCCCCAGGCTTGTCCACA
TCATCTGTGGGAAACTCGCGTAAAATCAGGCGTTTTCGCCGATTTGCGAGGCTGGCCAGCTCCACGTCGC
CGGCCGAAATCGAGCCTGCCCCTCATCTGTCAACGCCGCGCCGGGTGAGTCGGCCCCTCAAGTGTCAACG
TCCGCCCCTCATCTGTCAGTGAGGGCCAAGTTTTCCGCGAGGTATCCACAACGCCGGCGGCCGCGGTGTC
TCGCACACGGCTTCGACGGCGTTTCTGGCGCGTTTGCAGGGCCATAGACGGCCGCCAGCCCAGCGGCGAG
GGCAACCAGCCCGGTGAGCGTCGCAAAGGAGATCCTGATCTGACTGATGGGCTGCCTGTATCGAGTGGTG
ATTTTGTGCCGAGCTGCCGGTCGGGGAGCTGTTGGCTGGCTGGTGGCAGGATATATTGTGGTGTAAACAA
ATTGACGCTTAGACAACTTAATAACACATTGCGGACGTTTTTAATGTACTGGGGTGGATGCAGTGGGCCC
CAC
Features (pLannotate 1.2.2; 10 found; start..end, strand, type, name):
   1572..1588    -  promoter       dU6-3 promoter (fragment): RNA polymerase III promoter for Drosophila U6-3 snRNA (Port et al., 2014)
   2476..2728    +  terminator     NOS terminator: nopaline synthase terminator and poly(A) signal
   2776..2800    +  misc_feature   RB T-DNA repeat: right border repeat from nopaline C58 T-DNA
   2912..2932    -  CDS            TetR (fragment): tetracycline resistance regulatory protein; tetR
   2959..4104    -  CDS            trfA: TRFA_ECOLX - Experimental evidence at protein level: Swiss-Prot protein existence level 1. Also involved in plasmid copy number control, promoting intermolecular coupling of protein bound iterons at oriV, which inhibits replication initiation. From Escherichia coli.
   4440..5028    -  rep_origin     ori: high-copy-number ColE1/pMB1/pBR322/pUC origin of replication
   5199..6059    -  CDS            AmpR: β-lactamase; bla; confers resistance to ampicillin, carbenicillin, and related antibiotics
   6060..6164    -  promoter       AmpR promoter: bla
   6251..6882    -  rep_origin     oriV: incP origin of replication
   6974..6998    +  misc_feature   LB T-DNA repeat: left border repeat from nopaline C58 T-DNA
