[The description below was written by a language model from this plasmid's Addgene catalogue record and pLannotate feature annotations shown in this document.]
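Description:
pSW002 is a plant expression plasmid built on the pICH47732 backbone, a vector with T-DNA borders of the type used in modular Golden Gate-style assembly. In line with this, the insert is recorded as having had its BsaI and BpiI sites removed. The plasmid is maintained in E. coli at high copy through a ColE1/pUC-type origin and selected with ampicillin via the β-lactamase gene and its native promoter. The backbone also carries the broad-host-range IncP origin oriV together with the trfA replication initiator gene, an arrangement that generally permits replication in Agrobacterium. Nopaline C58-type left and right border repeats flank the cargo region, so the cassette sits within a T-DNA.

The payload, pDefence2:Eluc, is a reporter cassette in which a defence-induced promoter, listed with Triticum aestivum as the species, drives Eluc, a green-shifted luciferase. A NOS terminator lies just upstream of the right border and supplies the termination and polyadenylation signal for the cassette. The automated annotation did not recognise the promoter or the luciferase coding sequence, so the region between the left border and the NOS terminator is essentially unannotated. The very short hits to a Drosophila U6-3 promoter and to TetR are fragments and are most likely spurious matches rather than functional parts.

The design indicates use as a luminescent readout of defence-responsive promoter activity in plant cells, presumably wheat. The record does not specify the assay format, the delivery method or the identity of the gene from which the promoter derives.
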