Addgene plasmid #201321: pSW002
Purpose: pDefence2:Eluc (defence-induced promoter with green-shifted luciferase expression cassette)
Depositing lab: Benjamin Schwessinger. Depositing organization: Australian National University.
Backbone
  Vector backbone: pICH47732
  Vector type: Plant Expression
Growth in bacteria
  Bacterial resistance: Ampicillin, 100 μg/mL
  Growth temperature: 37°C
  Growth strain: DH5alpha
  Copy number: High Copy
Gene/Insert
  Gene/Insert name: pDefence2:Eluc
  Species: Triticum aestivum
  Mutation: removal of BsaI and BpiI sites
  Cloning method: Restriction Enzyme; 5′ cloning site unknown (unknown if destroyed)
Terms and licenses: Academic/Nonprofit Terms; Industry Terms: Not Available to Industry
How to cite: pSW002 was a gift from Benjamin Schwessinger (Addgene plasmid # 201321 ; http://n2t.net/addgene:201321 ; RRID:Addgene_201321)
